Addgene plasmid #192677: LentiU6-hIL1RN gRNA_1-MS2-Puro
Purpose: Lentiviral expression of sgRNA targeting hIL1RN promoter to activate human IL1RN transcription
Depositing lab: Jeffrey Miner. Depositing organization: Washington University in Saint Louis. Publication: Comparative analysis of dCas9-VP64 variants and multiplexed guide RNAs mediating CRISPR activation. Omachi K, Miner JH. PLoS One. 2022 Jun 28;17(6):e0270008. doi: 10.1371/journal.pone.0270008. eCollection 2022. PubMed 35763517.
Backbone
  Vector backbone: pLenti
  Vector type: Mammalian Expression, Lentiviral, CRISPR
Growth in bacteria
  Bacterial resistance: Ampicillin, 100 μg/mL
  Growth temperature: 37°C
  Growth strain: NEB Stable
  Copy number: High Copy
Gene/Insert
  Gene/Insert name: Human IL1RN activating gRNA #1
  gRNA/shRNA sequence: GCATCAAGTCAGCCATCAGC
  Species: H. sapiens (human)
  Entrez Gene: IL1RN (a.k.a. CRMO2, DIRA, ICIL-1RA, IL-1RN, IL-1ra, IL-1ra3, IL1F3, IL1RA, IRAP, MVCD4)
  Promoter: U6
  Cloning method: Restriction Enzyme; 5′ cloning site Unknown (unknown if destroyed); 3′ cloning site Unknown (unknown if destroyed)
Terms and licenses: Academic/Nonprofit Terms; Industry Terms: Not Available to Industry
How to cite: LentiU6-hIL1RN gRNA_1-MS2-Puro was a gift from Jeffrey Miner (Addgene plasmid # 192677 ; http://n2t.net/addgene:192677 ; RRID:Addgene_192677)
