[The description below was written by a language model from this plasmid's Addgene catalogue record and pLannotate feature annotations shown in this document.]
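Description:
LentiU6-hIL1RN gRNA_1-MS2-Puro is a lentiviral transfer plasmid on a pLenti backbone that delivers a single guide RNA for CRISPR activation of the human IL1RN gene. It is maintained in E. coli through a high-copy ColE1/pUC-type origin with ampicillin selection (AmpR), and also carries an f1 origin and remnants of a lac/T3/T7 cloning-vector region. The viral portion has a third-generation, self-inactivating layout. An RSV promoter fused to a truncated HIV-1 5' LTR drives production of the genomic RNA. It is followed by the Ψ packaging signal with a partial gag sequence, the Rev response element, a cPPT/CTS, WPRE and a ΔU3 3' LTR. An SV40 poly(A) signal and SV40 origin lie downstream of the 3' LTR. Because the plasmid contains only fragments of gag and env, particle production depends on packaging and envelope functions supplied separately.

The payload consists of two expression units. A human U6 RNA polymerase III promoter transcribes a guide directed at the IL1RN promoter. The guide is joined to a Streptococcus pyogenes Cas9 scaffold into which two MS2 stem loops have been inserted, which is why the scaffold is annotated in fragments. These aptamers bind the bacteriophage MS2 coat protein, so activator domains fused to that protein can be recruited alongside a dCas9-based activator. Neither of those proteins is encoded here, and both must be provided from other constructs. Downstream, an EF-1α core promoter with its intron A drives a puromycin N-acetyltransferase gene, allowing puromycin selection of transduced mammalian cells. The plasmid is guide number 1 of those targeting IL1RN and is intended for switching on endogenous IL1RN transcription in human cells.
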