Features (pLannotate 1.2.2; 32 found; start..end, strand, type, name):
      3..158     +  CDS            env (fragment): ENV_HV1H2 - Experimental evidence at protein level: Swiss-Prot protein existence level 1. [Transmembrane protein gp41]: Acts as a class I viral fusion protein. Under the current model, the protein has at least 3 conformational states: pre-fusion native state, pre-hairpin intermediate state, and post-fusion hairpin state. During fusion of viral and target intracellular membranes, the coiled coil regions (heptad repeats) assume a trimer-of-hairpins structure, positioning the fusion peptide in close proximity to the C-terminal region of the ectodomain. The formation of this structure appears to d
    162..402     +  promoter       U6 promoter: RNA polymerase III promoter for human U6 snRNA
    448..466     +  misc_RNA       MS2 stem loop: stem loop that binds the bacteriophage MS2 coat protein
    477..513     +  misc_RNA       gRNA scaffold (fragment): guide RNA scaffold for the Streptococcus pyogenes CRISPR/Cas9 system
    518..536     +  misc_RNA       MS2 stem loop: stem loop that binds the bacteriophage MS2 coat protein
    547..566     +  misc_RNA       gRNA scaffold (fragment): guide RNA scaffold for the Streptococcus pyogenes CRISPR/Cas9 system
    627..744     +  misc_feature   cPPT/CTS: central polypurine tract and central termination sequence of HIV-1
    810..876     +  CDS            small t antigen (fragment): SV40 (simian virus 40) small t antigen
    902..1113    +  promoter       EF-1α core promoter: core promoter for human elongation factor EF-1α
   1114..2052    +  intron         EF-1α intron A: intron upstream of the start codon of human EF-1α
   2074..2673    +  CDS            PuroR (fragment): puromycin N-acetyltransferase; pac from Streptomyces; confers resistance to puromycin
   2689..3277    +  misc_feature   WPRE: woodchuck hepatitis virus posttranscriptional regulatory element
   3328..3347    +  misc_feature   cPPT/CTS (fragment): central polypurine tract and central termination sequence of HIV-1
   3349..3582    +  LTR            3' LTR (ΔU3): self-inactivating 3' long terminal repeat (LTR) from HIV-1
   3660..3781    +  polyA_signal   SV40 poly(A) signal: SV40 polyadenylation signal
   3821..3956    +  rep_origin     SV40 ori: SV40 origin of replication
   3977..3995    -  promoter       T7 promoter: promoter for bacteriophage T7 RNA polymerase
   4003..4158    +  CDS            lacZα (fragment): LacZα fragment of β-galactosidase; lacZ fragment
   4163..4591    +  rep_origin     f1 ori (sequence partly withheld): f1 bacteriophage origin of replication; arrow indicates direction of (+) strand synthesis
   4644..4748    +  promoter       AmpR promoter: bla
   4749..5609    +  CDS            AmpR: β-lactamase; bla; confers resistance to ampicillin, carbenicillin, and related antibiotics
   5780..6368    +  rep_origin     ori: high-copy-number ColE1/pMB1/pBR322/pUC origin of replication
   6551..6643    +  CDS            lacI (fragment): lac repressor; lacI; The lac repressor binds to the lac operator to inhibit transcription in E. coli. This inhibition can be relieved by adding lactose or isopropyl-β-D-thiogalactopyranoside (IPTG).
   6656..6677    +  protein_bind   CAP binding site: CAP binding activates transcription in the presence of cAMP. E. coli catabolite activator protein
   6692..6722    +  promoter       lac promoter: promoter for the E. coli lac operon
   6730..6746    +  protein_bind   lac operator: The lac repressor binds to the lac operator to inhibit transcription in E. coli. This inhibition can be relieved by adding lactose or isopropyl-β-D-thiogalactopyranoside (IPTG). lac repressor encoded by lacI
   6791..6809    +  promoter       T3 promoter: promoter for bacteriophage T3 RNA polymerase
   6837..7063    +  promoter       RSV promoter: Rous sarcoma virus enhancer/promoter
   7064..7244    +  LTR            5' LTR (truncated): truncated 5' long terminal repeat (LTR) from HIV-1
   7291..7416    +  misc_feature   HIV-1 Ψ: packaging signal of human immunodeficiency virus type 1
   7400..7763    +  CDS            HIV-1 gag (fragment): gag protein from human immunodeficiency virus 1; gag
   7909..8142    +  misc_feature   RRE: The Rev response element (RRE) of HIV-1 allows for Rev-dependent mRNA export from the nucleus to the cytoplasm.
>Addgene plasmid #192677 | LentiU6-hIL1RN gRNA_1-MS2-Puro | addgene full sequence | sequence record 379889 | Addgene NGS Result
TAACAAATTGGCTGTGGTATATAAAATTATTCATAATGATAGTAGGAGGCTTGGTAGGTTTAAGAATAGT
TTTTGCTGTACTTTCTATAGTGAATAGAGTTAGGCAGGGATATTCACCATTATCGTTTCAGACCCACCTC
CCAACCCCGAGGGGACCCAGAGAGGGCCTATTTCCCATGATTCCTTCATATTTGCATATACGATACAAGG
CTGTTAGAGAGATAATTAGAATTAATTTGACTGTAAACACAAAGATATTAGTACAAAATACGTGACGTAG
AAAGTAATAATTTCTTGGGTAGTTTGCAGTTTTAAAATTATGTTTTAAAATGGACTATCATATGCTTACC
GTAACTTGAAAGTATTTCGATTTCTTGGCTTTATATATCTTGTGGAAAGGACGAAACACCGCATCAAGTC
AGCCATCAGCGTTTTAGAGCTAGGCCAACATGAGGATCACCCATGTCTGCAGGGCCTAGCAAGTTAAAAT
AAGGCTAGTCCGTTATCAACTTGGCCAACATGAGGATCACCCATGTCTGCAGGGCCAAGTGGCACCGAGT
CGGTGCTTTTTTTGGATCCGCTTGGCGTAACTAGATCTTGAGACAAATGGCAGTATTCATCCACAATTTT
AAAAGAAAAGGGGGGATTGGGGGGTACAGTGCAGGGGAAAGAATAGTAGACATAATAGCAACAGACATAC
AAACTAAAGAATTACAAAAACAAATTACAAAAATTCAAAATTTTCGGGTTTATTACAGGGACAGCAGAGA
TCCACTTTGGCGCCGGCTCGAGGGGGCCCGGGTGCAAAGATGGATAAAGTTTTAAACAGAGAGGAATCTT
TGCAGCTAATGGACCTTCTAGGTCTTGAAAGGAGTGGGAATTGGCTCCGGTGCCCGTCAGTGGGCAGAGC
GCACATCGCCCACAGTCCCCGAGAAGTTGGGGGGAGGGGTCGGCAATTGATCCGGTGCCTAGAGAAGGTG
GCGCGGGGTAAACTGGGAAAGTGATGTCGTGTACTGGCTCCGCCTTTTTCCCGAGGGTGGGGGAGAACCG
TATATAAGTGCAGTAGTCGCCGTGAACGTTCTTTTTCGCAACGGGTTTGCCGCCAGAACACAGGTAAGTG
CCGTGTGTGGTTCCCGCGGGCCTGGCCTCTTTACGGGTTATGGCCCTTGCGTGCCTTGAATTACTTCCAC
CTGGCTGCAGTACGTGATTCTTGATCCCGAGCTTCGGGTTGGAAGTGGGTGGGAGAGTTCGAGGCCTTGC
GCTTAAGGAGCCCCTTCGCCTCGTGCTTGAGTTGAGGCCTGGCCTGGGCGCTGGGGCCGCCGCGTGCGAA
TCTGGTGGCACCTTCGCGCCTGTCTCGCTGCTTTCGATAAGTCTCTAGCCATTTAAAATTTTTGATGACC
TGCTGCGACGCTTTTTTTCTGGCAAGATAGTCTTGTAAATGCGGGCCAAGATCTGCACACTGGTATTTCG
GTTTTTGGGGCCGCGGGCGGCGACGGGGCCCGTGCGTCCCAGCGCACATGTTCGGCGAGGCGGGGCCTGC
GAGCGCGGCCACCGAGAATCGGACGGGGGTAGTCTCAAGCTGGCCGGCCTGCTCTGGTGCCTGGCCTCGC
GCCGCCGTGTATCGCCCCGCCCTGGGCGGCAAGGCTGGCCCGGTCGGCACCAGTTGCGTGAGCGGAAAGA
TGGCCGCTTCCCGGCCCTGCTGCAGGGAGCTCAAAATGGAGGACGCGGCGCTCGGGAGAGCGGGCGGGTG
AGTCACCCACACAAAGGAAAAGGGCCTTTCCGTCCTCAGCCGTCGCTTCATGTGACTCCACGGAGTACCG
GGCGCCGTCCAGGCACCTCGATTAGTTCTCGAGCTTTTGGAGTACGTCGTCTTTAGGTTGGGGGGAGGGG
TTTTATGCGATGGAGTTTCCCCACACTGAGTGGGTGGAGACTGAAGTTAGGCCAGCTTGGCACTTGATGT
AATTCTCCTTGGAATTTGCCCTTTTTGAGTTTGGATCTTGGTTCATTCTCAAGCCTCAGACAGTGGTTCA
AAGTTTTTTTCTTCCATTTCAGGTGTCGTGACGTACGGCCACCATGACCGAGTACAAGCCCACGGTGCGC
CTCGCCACCCGCGACGACGTCCCCAGGGCCGTACGCACCCTCGCCGCCGCGTTCGCCGACTACCCCGCCA
CGCGCCACACCGTCGATCCGGACCGCCACATCGAGCGGGTCACCGAGCTGCAAGAACTCTTCCTCACGCG
CGTCGGGCTCGACATCGGCAAGGTGTGGGTCGCGGACGACGGCGCCGCCGTGGCGGTCTGGACCACGCCG
GAGAGCGTCGAAGCGGGGGCGGTGTTCGCCGAGATCGGCCCGCGCATGGCCGAGTTGAGCGGTTCCCGGC
TGGCCGCGCAGCAACAGATGGAAGGCCTCCTGGCGCCGCACCGGCCCAAGGAGCCCGCGTGGTTCCTGGC
CACCGTCGGAGTCTCGCCCGACCACCAGGGCAAGGGTCTGGGCAGCGCCGTCGTGCTCCCCGGAGTGGAG
GCGGCCGAGCGCGCCGGGGTGCCCGCCTTCCTGGAGACCTCCGCGCCCCGCAACCTCCCCTTCTACGAGC
GGCTCGGCTTCACCGTCACCGCCGACGTCGAGGTGCCCGAAGGACCGCGCACCTGGTGCATGACCCGCAA
GCCCGGTGCCTGAACGCGTTAAGTCGACAATCAACCTCTGGATTACAAAATTTGTGAAAGATTGACTGGT
ATTCTTAACTATGTTGCTCCTTTTACGCTATGTGGATACGCTGCTTTAATGCCTTTGTATCATGCTATTG
CTTCCCGTATGGCTTTCATTTTCTCCTCCTTGTATAAATCCTGGTTGCTGTCTCTTTATGAGGAGTTGTG
GCCCGTTGTCAGGCAACGTGGCGTGGTGTGCACTGTGTTTGCTGACGCAACCCCCACTGGTTGGGGCATT
GCCACCACCTGTCAGCTCCTTTCCGGGACTTTCGCTTTCCCCCTCCCTATTGCCACGGCGGAACTCATCG
CCGCCTGCCTTGCCCGCTGCTGGACAGGGGCTCGGCTGTTGGGCACTGACAATTCCGTGGTGTTGTCGGG
GAAATCATCGTCCTTTCCTTGGCTGCTCGCCTGTGTTGCCACCTGGATTCTGCGCGGGACGTCCTTCTGC
TACGTCCCTTCGGCCCTCAATCCAGCGGACCTTCCTTCCCGCGGCCTGCTGCCGGCTCTGCGGCCTCTTC
CGCGTCTTCGCCTTCGCCCTCAGACGAGTCGGATCTCCCTTTGGGCCGCCTCCCCGCGTCGACTTTAAGA
CCAATGACTTACAAGGCAGCTGTAGATCTTAGCCACTTTTTAAAAGAAAAGGGGGGACTGGAAGGGCTAA
TTCACTCCCAACGAAGACAAGATCTGCTTTTTGCTTGTACTGGGTCTCTCTGGTTAGACCAGATCTGAGC
CTGGGAGCTCTCTGGCTAACTAGGGAACCCACTGCTTAAGCCTCAATAAAGCTTGCCTTGAGTGCTTCAA
GTAGTGTGTGCCCGTCTGTTGTGTGACTCTGGTAACTAGAGATCCCTCAGACCCTTTTAGTCAGTGTGGA
AAATCTCTAGCAGTACGTATAGTAGTTCATGTCATCTTATTATTCAGTATTTATAACTTGCAAAGAAATG
AATATCAGAGAGTGAGAGGAACTTGTTTATTGCAGCTTATAATGGTTACAAATAAAGCAATAGCATCACA
AATTTCACAAATAAAGCATTTTTTTCACTGCATTCTAGTTGTGGTTTGTCCAAACTCATCAATGTATCTT
ATCATGTCTGGCTCTAGCTATCCCGCCCCTAACTCCGCCCATCCCGCCCCTAACTCCGCCCAGTTCCGCC
CATTCTCCGCCCCATGGCTGACTAATTTTTTTTATTTATGCAGAGGCCGAGGCCGCCTCGGCCTCTGAGC
TATTCCAGAAGTAGTGAGGAGGCTTTTTTGGAGGCCTAGGGACGTACCCAATTCGCCCTATAGTGAGTCG
TATTACGCGCGCTCACTGGCCGTCGTTTTACAACGTCGTGACTGGGAAAACCCTGGCGTTACCCAACTTA
ATCGCCTTGCAGCACATCCCCCTTTCGCCAGCTGGCGTAATAGCGAAGAGGCCCGCACCGATCGCCCTTC
CCAACAGTTGCGCAGCCTGAATGGCGAATGGG
[124 nt withheld, positions 4163-4286]
C
[91 nt withheld, positions 4288-4378]
A
[49 nt withheld, positions 4380-4428]
CCTTTGACGTTGGAGTCCACGTTCTTT
[37 nt withheld, positions 4456-4492]
ACCCTATCTCGGTCTATTCTTTTGATTTATAAGGGATTTTGCCGATTTCGGCCTATTGGTTAAAAAATGA
GCTGATTTAACAAAAATTTAACGCGAATTTTAACAAAATATTAACGCTTACAATTTAGGTGGCACTTTTC
GGGGAAATGTGCGCGGAACCCCTATTTGTTTATTTTTCTAAATACATTCAAATATGTATCCGCTCATGAG
ACAATAACCCTGATAAATGCTTCAATAATATTGAAAAAGGAAGAGTATGAGTATTCAACATTTCCGTGTC
GCCCTTATTCCCTTTTTTGCGGCATTTTGCCTTCCTGTTTTTGCTCACCCAGAAACGCTGGTGAAAGTAA
AAGATGCTGAAGATCAGTTGGGTGCACGAGTGGGTTACATCGAACTGGATCTCAACAGCGGTAAGATCCT
TGAGAGTTTTCGCCCCGAAGAACGTTTTCCAATGATGAGCACTTTTAAAGTTCTGCTATGTGGCGCGGTA
TTATCCCGTATTGACGCCGGGCAAGAGCAACTCGGTCGCCGCATACACTATTCTCAGAATGACTTGGTTG
AGTACTCACCAGTCACAGAAAAGCATCTTACGGATGGCATGACAGTAAGAGAATTATGCAGTGCTGCCAT
AACCATGAGTGATAACACTGCGGCCAACTTACTTCTGACAACGATCGGAGGACCGAAGGAGCTAACCGCT
TTTTTGCACAACATGGGGGATCATGTAACTCGCCTTGATCGTTGGGAACCGGAGCTGAATGAAGCCATAC
CAAACGACGAGCGTGACACCACGATGCCTGTAGCAATGGCAACAACGTTGCGCAAACTATTAACTGGCGA
ACTACTTACTCTAGCTTCCCGGCAACAATTAATAGACTGGATGGAGGCGGATAAAGTTGCAGGACCACTT
CTGCGCTCGGCCCTTCCGGCTGGCTGGTTTATTGCTGATAAATCTGGAGCCGGTGAGCGTGGGTCTCGCG
GTATCATTGCAGCACTGGGGCCAGATGGTAAGCCCTCCCGTATCGTAGTTATCTACACGACGGGGAGTCA
GGCAACTATGGATGAACGAAATAGACAGATCGCTGAGATAGGTGCCTCACTGATTAAGCATTGGTAACTG
TCAGACCAAGTTTACTCATATATACTTTAGATTGATTTAAAACTTCATTTTTAATTTAAAAGGATCTAGG
TGAAGATCCTTTTTGATAATCTCATGACCAAAATCCCTTAACGTGAGTTTTCGTTCCACTGAGCGTCAGA
CCCCGTAGAAAAGATCAAAGGATCTTCTTGAGATCCTTTTTTTCTGCGCGTAATCTGCTGCTTGCAAACA
AAAAAACCACCGCTACCAGCGGTGGTTTGTTTGCCGGATCAAGAGCTACCAACTCTTTTTCCGAAGGTAA
CTGGCTTCAGCAGAGCGCAGATACCAAATACTGTTCTTCTAGTGTAGCCGTAGTTAGGCCACCACTTCAA
GAACTCTGTAGCACCGCCTACATACCTCGCTCTGCTAATCCTGTTACCAGTGGCTGCTGCCAGTGGCGAT
AAGTCGTGTCTTACCGGGTTGGACTCAAGACGATAGTTACCGGATAAGGCGCAGCGGTCGGGCTGAACGG
GGGGTTCGTGCACACAGCCCAGCTTGGAGCGAACGACCTACACCGAACTGAGATACCTACAGCGTGAGCT
ATGAGAAAGCGCCACGCTTCCCGAAGGGAGAAAGGCGGACAGGTATCCGGTAAGCGGCAGGGTCGGAACA
GGAGAGCGCACGAGGGAGCTTCCAGGGGGAAACGCCTGGTATCTTTATAGTCCTGTCGGGTTTCGCCACC
TCTGACTTGAGCGTCGATTTTTGTGATGCTCGTCAGGGGGGCGGAGCCTATGGAAAAACGCCAGCAACGC
GGCCTTTTTACGGTTCCTGGCCTTTTGCTGGCCTTTTGCTCACATGTTCTTTCCTGCGTTATCCCCTGAT
TCTGTGGATAACCGTATTACCGCCTTTGAGTGAGCTGATACCGCTCGCCGCAGCCGAACGACCGAGCGCA
GCGAGTCAGTGAGCGAGGAAGCGGAAGAGCGCCCAATACGCAAACCGCCTCTCCCCGCGCGTTGGCCGAT
TCATTAATGCAGCTGGCACGACAGGTTTCCCGACTGGAAAGCGGGCAGTGAGCGCAACGCAATTAATGTG
AGTTAGCTCACTCATTAGGCACCCCAGGCTTTACACTTTATGCTTCCGGCTCGTATGTTGTGTGGAATTG
TGAGCGGATAACAATTTCACACAGGAAACAGCTATGACCATGATTACGCCAAGCGCGCAATTAACCCTCA
CTAAAGGGAACAAAAGCTGGAGCTGCAAGCTTAATGTAGTCTTATGCAATACTCTTGTAGTCTTGCAACA
TGGTAACGATGAGTTAGCAACATGCCTTACAAGGAGAGAAAAAGCACCGTGCATGCCGATTGGTGGAAGT
AAGGTGGTACGATCGTGCCTTATTAGGAAGGCAACAGACGGGTCTGACATGGATTGGACGAACCACTGAA
TTGCCGCATTGCAGAGATATTGTATTTAAGTGCCTAGCTCGATACATAAACGGGTCTCTCTGGTTAGACC
AGATCTGAGCCTGGGAGCTCTCTGGCTAACTAGGGAACCCACTGCTTAAGCCTCAATAAAGCTTGCCTTG
AGTGCTTCAAGTAGTGTGTGCCCGTCTGTTGTGTGACTCTGGTAACTAGAGATCCCTCAGACCCTTTTAG
TCAGTGTGGAAAATCTCTAGCAGTGGCGCCCGAACAGGGACTTGAAAGCGAAAGGGAAACCAGAGGAGCT
CTCTCGACGCAGGACTCGGCTTGCTGAAGCGCGCACGGCAAGAGGCGAGGGGCGGCGACTGGTGAGTACG
CCAAAAATTTTGACTAGCGGAGGCTAGAAGGAGAGAGATGGGTGCGAGAGCGTCAGTATTAAGCGGGGGA
GAATTAGATCGCGATGGGAAAAAATTCGGTTAAGGCCAGGGGGAAAGAAAAAATATAAATTAAAACATAT
AGTATGGGCAAGCAGGGAGCTAGAACGATTCGCAGTTAATCCTGGCCTGTTAGAAACATCAGAAGGCTGT
AGACAAATACTGGGACAGCTACAACCATCCCTTCAGACAGGATCAGAAGAACTTAGATCATTATATAATA
CAGTAGCAACCCTCTATTGTGTGCATCAAAGGATAGAGATAAAAGACACCAAGGAAGCTTTAGACAAGAT
AGAGGAAGAGCAAAACAAAAGTAAGACCACCGCACAGCAAGCGGCCGCTGATCTTCAGACCTGGAGGAGG
AGATATGAGGGACAATTGGAGAAGTGAATTATATAAATATAAAGTAGTAAAAATTGAACCATTAGGAGTA
GCACCCACCAAGGCAAAGAGAAGAGTGGTGCAGAGAGAAAAAAGAGCAGTGGGAATAGGAGCTTTGTTCC
TTGGGTTCTTGGGAGCAGCAGGAAGCACTATGGGCGCAGCGTCAATGACGCTGACGGTACAGGCCAGACA
ATTATTGTCTGGTATAGTGCAGCAGCAGAACAATTTGCTGAGGGCTATTGAGGCGCAACAGCATCTGTTG
CAACTCACAGTCTGGGGCATCAAGCAGCTCCAGGCAAGAATCCTGGCTGTGGAAAGATACCTAAAGGATC
AACAGCTCCTGGGGATTTGGGGTTGCTCTGGAAAACTCATTTGCACCACTGCTGTGCCTTGGAATGCTAG
TTGGAGTAATAAATCTCTGGAACAGATTTGGAATCACACGACCTGGATGGAGTGGGACAGAGAAATTAAC
AATTACACAAGCTTAATACACTCCTTAATTGAAGAATCGCAAAACCAGCAAGAAAAGAATGAACAAGAAT
TATTGGAATTAGATAAATGGGCAAGTTTGTGGAATTGGTTTAACA
