>Addgene plasmid #192677 | LentiU6-hIL1RN gRNA_1-MS2-Puro | depositor partial sequence | sequence record 373401 | Backbone without sgRNA sequence
TAACAAATTGGCTGTGGTATATAAAATTATTCATAATGATAGTAGGAGGCTTGGTAGGTTTAAGAATAGT
TTTTGCTGTACTTTCTATAGTGAATAGAGTTAGGCAGGGATATTCACCATTATCGTTTCAGACCCACCTC
CCAACCCCGAGGGGACCCAGAGAGGGCCTATTTCCCATGATTCCTTCATATTTGCATATACGATACAAGG
CTGTTAGAGAGATAATTAGAATTAATTTGACTGTAAACACAAAGATATTAGTACAAAATACGTGACGTAG
AAAGTAATAATTTCTTGGGTAGTTTGCAGTTTTAAAATTATGTTTTAAAATGGACTATCATATGCTTACC
GTAACTTGAAAGTATTTCGATTTCTTGGCTTTATATATCTTGTGGAAAGGACGAAACACCGNNNNNNNNN
NNNNNNNNNNNGTTTTAGAGCTAGGCCAACATGAGGATCACCCATGTCTGCAGGGCCTAGCAAGTTAAAA
TAAGGCTAGTCCGTTATCAACTTGGCCAACATGAGGATCACCCATGTCTGCAGGGCCAAGTGGCACCGAG
TCGGTGCTTTTTTTGGATCCGCTTGGCGTAACTAGATCTTGAGACAAATGGCAGTATTCATCCACAATTT
TAAAAGAAAAGGGGGGATTGGGGGGTACAGTGCAGGGGAAAGAATAGTAGACATAATAGCAACAGACATA
CAAACTAAAGAATTACAAAAACAAATTACAAAAATTCAAAATTTTCGGGTTTATTACAGGGACAGCAGAG
ATCCACTTTGGCGCCGGCTCGAGGGGGCCCGGGTGCAAAGATGGATAAAGTTTTAAACAGAGAGGAATCT
TTGCAGCTAATGGACCTTCTAGGTCTTGAAAGGAGTGGGAATTGGCTCCGGTGCCCGTCAGTGGGCAGAG
CGCACATCGCCCACAGTCCCCGAGAAGTTGGGGGGAGGGGTCGGCAATTGATCCGGTGCCTAGAGAAGGT
GGCGCGGGGTAAACTGGGAAAGTGATGTCGTGTACTGGCTCCGCCTTTTTCCCGAGGGTGGGGGAGAACC
GTATATAAGTGCAGTAGTCGCCGTGAACGTTCTTTTTCGCAACGGGTTTGCCGCCAGAACACAGGTAAGT
GCCGTGTGTGGTTCCCGCGGGCCTGGCCTCTTTACGGGTTATGGCCCTTGCGTGCCTTGAATTACTTCCA
CCTGGCTGCAGTACGTGATTCTTGATCCCGAGCTTCGGGTTGGAAGTGGGTGGGAGAGTTCGAGGCCTTG
CGCTTAAGGAGCCCCTTCGCCTCGTGCTTGAGTTGAGGCCTGGCCTGGGCGCTGGGGCCGCCGCGTGCGA
ATCTGGTGGCACCTTCGCGCCTGTCTCGCTGCTTTCGATAAGTCTCTAGCCATTTAAAATTTTTGATGAC
CTGCTGCGACGCTTTTTTTCTGGCAAGATAGTCTTGTAAATGCGGGCCAAGATCTGCACACTGGTATTTC
GGTTTTTGGGGCCGCGGGCGGCGACGGGGCCCGTGCGTCCCAGCGCACATGTTCGGCGAGGCGGGGCCTG
CGAGCGCGGCCACCGAGAATCGGACGGGGGTAGTCTCAAGCTGGCCGGCCTGCTCTGGTGCCTGGCCTCG
CGCCGCCGTGTATCGCCCCGCCCTGGGCGGCAAGGCTGGCCCGGTCGGCACCAGTTGCGTGAGCGGAAAG
ATGGCCGCTTCCCGGCCCTGCTGCAGGGAGCTCAAAATGGAGGACGCGGCGCTCGGGAGAGCGGGCGGGT
GAGTCACCCACACAAAGGAAAAGGGCCTTTCCGTCCTCAGCCGTCGCTTCATGTGACTCCACGGAGTACC
GGGCGCCGTCCAGGCACCTCGATTAGTTCTCGAGCTTTTGGAGTACGTCGTCTTTAGGTTGGGGGGAGGG
GTTTTATGCGATGGAGTTTCCCCACACTGAGTGGGTGGAGACTGAAGTTAGGCCAGCTTGGCACTTGATG
TAATTCTCCTTGGAATTTGCCCTTTTTGAGTTTGGATCTTGGTTCATTCTCAAGCCTCAGACAGTGGTTC
AAAGTTTTTTTCTTCCATTTCAGGTGTCGTGACGTACGGCCACCATGACCGAGTACAAGCCCACGGTGCG
CCTCGCCACCCGCGACGACGTCCCCAGGGCCGTACGCACCCTCGCCGCCGCGTTCGCCGACTACCCCGCC
ACGCGCCACACCGTCGATCCGGACCGCCACATCGAGCGGGTCACCGAGCTGCAAGAACTCTTCCTCACGC
GCGTCGGGCTCGACATCGGCAAGGTGTGGGTCGCGGACGACGGCGCCGCCGTGGCGGTCTGGACCACGCC
GGAGAGCGTCGAAGCGGGGGCGGTGTTCGCCGAGATCGGCCCGCGCATGGCCGAGTTGAGCGGTTCCCGG
CTGGCCGCGCAGCAACAGATGGAAGGCCTCCTGGCGCCGCACCGGCCCAAGGAGCCCGCGTGGTTCCTGG
CCACCGTCGGAGTCTCGCCCGACCACCAGGGCAAGGGTCTGGGCAGCGCCGTCGTGCTCCCCGGAGTGGA
GGCGGCCGAGCGCGCCGGGGTGCCCGCCTTCCTGGAGACCTCCGCGCCCCGCAACCTCCCCTTCTACGAG
CGGCTCGGCTTCACCGTCACCGCCGACGTCGAGGTGCCCGAAGGACCGCGCACCTGGTGCATGACCCGCA
AGCCCGGTGCCTGAACGCGTTAAGTCGACAATCAACCTCTGGATTACAAAATTTGTGAAAGATTGACTGG
TATTCTTAACTATGTTGCTCCTTTTACGCTATGTGGATACGCTGCTTTAATGCCTTTGTATCATGCTATT
GCTTCCCGTATGGCTTTCATTTTCTCCTCCTTGTATAAATCCTGGTTGCTGTCTCTTTATGAGGAGTTGT
GGCCCGTTGTCAGGCAACGTGGCGTGGTGTGCACTGTGTTTGCTGACGCAACCCCCACTGGTTGGGGCAT
TGCCACCACCTGTCAGCTCCTTTCCGGGACTTTCGCTTTCCCCCTCCCTATTGCCACGGCGGAACTCATC
GCCGCCTGCCTTGCCCGCTGCTGGACAGGGGCTCGGCTGTTGGGCACTGACAATTCCGTGGTGTTGTCGG
GGAAATCATCGTCCTTTCCTTGGCTGCTCGCCTGTGTTGCCACCTGGATTCTGCGCGGGACGTCCTTCTG
CTACGTCCCTTCGGCCCTCAATCCAGCGGACCTTCCTTCCCGCGGCCTGCTGCCGGCTCTGCGGCCTCTT
CCGCGTCTTCGCCTTCGCCCTCAGACGAGTCGGATCTCCCTTTGGGCCGCCTCCCCGCGTCGACTTTAAG
ACCAATGACTTACAAGGCAGCTGTAGATCTTAGCCACTTTTTAAAAGAAAAGGGGGGACTGGAAGGGCTA
ATTCACTCCCAACGAAGACAAGATCTGCTTTTTGCTTGTACTGGGTCTCTCTGGTTAGACCAGATCTGAG
CCTGGGAGCTCTCTGGCTAACTAGGGAACCCACTGCTTAAGCCTCAATAAAGCTTGCCTTGAGTGCTTCA
AGTAGTGTGTGCCCGTCTGTTGTGTGACTCTGGTAACTAGAGATCCCTCAGACCCTTTTAGTCAGTGTGG
AAAATCTCTAGCAGTACGTATAGTAGTTCATGTCATCTTATTATTCAGTATTTATAACTTGCAAAGAAAT
GAATATCAGAGAGTGAGAGGAACTTGTTTATTGCAGCTTATAATGGTTACAAATAAAGCAATAGCATCAC
AAATTTCACAAATAAAGCATTTTTTTCACTGCATTCTAGTTGTGGTTTGTCCAAACTCATCAATGTATCT
TATCATGTCTGGCTCTAGCTATCCCGCCCCTAACTCCGCCCATCCCGCCCCTAACTCCGCCCAGTTCCGC
CCATTCTCCGCCCCATGGCTGACTAATTTTTTTTATTTATGCAGAGGCCGAGGCCGCCTCGGCCTCTGAG
CTATTCCAGAAGTAGTGAGGAGGCTTTTTTGGAGGCCTAGGGACGTACCCAATTCGCCCTATAGTGAGTC
GTATTACGCGCGCTCACTGGCCGTCGTTTTACAACGTCGTGACTGGGAAAACCCTGGCGTTACCCAACTT
AATCGCCTTGCAGCACATCCCCCTTTCGCCAGCTGGCGTAATAGCGAAGAGGCCCGCACCGATCGCCCTT
CCCAACAGTTGCGCAGCCTGAATGGCGAATGGG
[124 nt withheld, positions 4164-4287]
C
[91 nt withheld, positions 4289-4379]
A
[49 nt withheld, positions 4381-4429]
CCTTTGACGTTGGAGTCCACGTTCTTT
[37 nt withheld, positions 4457-4493]
ACCCTATCTCGGTCTATTCTTTTGATTTATAAGGGATTTTGCCGATTTCGGCCTATTGGTTAAAAAATGA
GCTGATTTAACAAAAATTTAACGCGAATTTTAACAAAATATTAACGCTTACAATTTAGGTGGCACTTTTC
GGGGAAATGTGCGCGGAACCCCTATTTGTTTATTTTTCTAAATACATTCAAATATGTATCCGCTCATGAG
ACAATAACCCTGATAAATGCTTCAATAATATTGAAAAAGGAAGAGTATGAGTATTCAACATTTCCGTGTC
GCCCTTATTCCCTTTTTTGCGGCATTTTGCCTTCCTGTTTTTGCTCACCCAGAAACGCTGGTGAAAGTAA
AAGATGCTGAAGATCAGTTGGGTGCACGAGTGGGTTACATCGAACTGGATCTCAACAGCGGTAAGATCCT
TGAGAGTTTTCGCCCCGAAGAACGTTTTCCAATGATGAGCACTTTTAAAGTTCTGCTATGTGGCGCGGTA
TTATCCCGTATTGACGCCGGGCAAGAGCAACTCGGTCGCCGCATACACTATTCTCAGAATGACTTGGTTG
AGTACTCACCAGTCACAGAAAAGCATCTTACGGATGGCATGACAGTAAGAGAATTATGCAGTGCTGCCAT
AACCATGAGTGATAACACTGCGGCCAACTTACTTCTGACAACGATCGGAGGACCGAAGGAGCTAACCGCT
TTTTTGCACAACATGGGGGATCATGTAACTCGCCTTGATCGTTGGGAACCGGAGCTGAATGAAGCCATAC
CAAACGACGAGCGTGACACCACGATGCCTGTAGCAATGGCAACAACGTTGCGCAAACTATTAACTGGCGA
ACTACTTACTCTAGCTTCCCGGCAACAATTAATAGACTGGATGGAGGCGGATAAAGTTGCAGGACCACTT
CTGCGCTCGGCCCTTCCGGCTGGCTGGTTTATTGCTGATAAATCTGGAGCCGGTGAGCGTGGGTCTCGCG
GTATCATTGCAGCACTGGGGCCAGATGGTAAGCCCTCCCGTATCGTAGTTATCTACACGACGGGGAGTCA
GGCAACTATGGATGAACGAAATAGACAGATCGCTGAGATAGGTGCCTCACTGATTAAGCATTGGTAACTG
TCAGACCAAGTTTACTCATATATACTTTAGATTGATTTAAAACTTCATTTTTAATTTAAAAGGATCTAGG
TGAAGATCCTTTTTGATAATCTCATGACCAAAATCCCTTAACGTGAGTTTTCGTTCCACTGAGCGTCAGA
CCCCGTAGAAAAGATCAAAGGATCTTCTTGAGATCCTTTTTTTCTGCGCGTAATCTGCTGCTTGCAAACA
AAAAAACCACCGCTACCAGCGGTGGTTTGTTTGCCGGATCAAGAGCTACCAACTCTTTTTCCGAAGGTAA
CTGGCTTCAGCAGAGCGCAGATACCAAATACTGTTCTTCTAGTGTAGCCGTAGTTAGGCCACCACTTCAA
GAACTCTGTAGCACCGCCTACATACCTCGCTCTGCTAATCCTGTTACCAGTGGCTGCTGCCAGTGGCGAT
AAGTCGTGTCTTACCGGGTTGGACTCAAGACGATAGTTACCGGATAAGGCGCAGCGGTCGGGCTGAACGG
GGGGTTCGTGCACACAGCCCAGCTTGGAGCGAACGACCTACACCGAACTGAGATACCTACAGCGTGAGCT
ATGAGAAAGCGCCACGCTTCCCGAAGGGAGAAAGGCGGACAGGTATCCGGTAAGCGGCAGGGTCGGAACA
GGAGAGCGCACGAGGGAGCTTCCAGGGGGAAACGCCTGGTATCTTTATAGTCCTGTCGGGTTTCGCCACC
TCTGACTTGAGCGTCGATTTTTGTGATGCTCGTCAGGGGGGCGGAGCCTATGGAAAAACGCCAGCAACGC
GGCCTTTTTACGGTTCCTGGCCTTTTGCTGGCCTTTTGCTCACATGTTCTTTCCTGCGTTATCCCCTGAT
TCTGTGGATAACCGTATTACCGCCTTTGAGTGAGCTGATACCGCTCGCCGCAGCCGAACGACCGAGCGCA
GCGAGTCAGTGAGCGAGGAAGCGGAAGAGCGCCCAATACGCAAACCGCCTCTCCCCGCGCGTTGGCCGAT
TCATTAATGCAGCTGGCACGACAGGTTTCCCGACTGGAAAGCGGGCAGTGAGCGCAACGCAATTAATGTG
AGTTAGCTCACTCATTAGGCACCCCAGGCTTTACACTTTATGCTTCCGGCTCGTATGTTGTGTGGAATTG
TGAGCGGATAACAATTTCACACAGGAAACAGCTATGACCATGATTACGCCAAGCGCGCAATTAACCCTCA
CTAAAGGGAACAAAAGCTGGAGCTGCAAGCTTAATGTAGTCTTATGCAATACTCTTGTAGTCTTGCAACA
TGGTAACGATGAGTTAGCAACATGCCTTACAAGGAGAGAAAAAGCACCGTGCATGCCGATTGGTGGAAGT
AAGGTGGTACGATCGTGCCTTATTAGGAAGGCAACAGACGGGTCTGACATGGATTGGACGAACCACTGAA
TTGCCGCATTGCAGAGATATTGTATTTAAGTGCCTAGCTCGATACATAAACGGGTCTCTCTGGTTAGACC
AGATCTGAGCCTGGGAGCTCTCTGGCTAACTAGGGAACCCACTGCTTAAGCCTCAATAAAGCTTGCCTTG
AGTGCTTCAAGTAGTGTGTGCCCGTCTGTTGTGTGACTCTGGTAACTAGAGATCCCTCAGACCCTTTTAG
TCAGTGTGGAAAATCTCTAGCAGTGGCGCCCGAACAGGGACTTGAAAGCGAAAGGGAAACCAGAGGAGCT
CTCTCGACGCAGGACTCGGCTTGCTGAAGCGCGCACGGCAAGAGGCGAGGGGCGGCGACTGGTGAGTACG
CCAAAAATTTTGACTAGCGGAGGCTAGAAGGAGAGAGATGGGTGCGAGAGCGTCAGTATTAAGCGGGGGA
GAATTAGATCGCGATGGGAAAAAATTCGGTTAAGGCCAGGGGGAAAGAAAAAATATAAATTAAAACATAT
AGTATGGGCAAGCAGGGAGCTAGAACGATTCGCAGTTAATCCTGGCCTGTTAGAAACATCAGAAGGCTGT
AGACAAATACTGGGACAGCTACAACCATCCCTTCAGACAGGATCAGAAGAACTTAGATCATTATATAATA
CAGTAGCAACCCTCTATTGTGTGCATCAAAGGATAGAGATAAAAGACACCAAGGAAGCTTTAGACAAGAT
AGAGGAAGAGCAAAACAAAAGTAAGACCACCGCACAGCAAGCGGCCGCTGATCTTCAGACCTGGAGGAGG
AGATATGAGGGACAATTGGAGAAGTGAATTATATAAATATAAAGTAGTAAAAATTGAACCATTAGGAGTA
GCACCCACCAAGGCAAAGAGAAGAGTGGTGCAGAGAGAAAAAAGAGCAGTGGGAATAGGAGCTTTGTTCC
TTGGGTTCTTGGGAGCAGCAGGAAGCACTATGGGCGCAGCGTCAATGACGCTGACGGTACAGGCCAGACA
ATTATTGTCTGGTATAGTGCAGCAGCAGAACAATTTGCTGAGGGCTATTGAGGCGCAACAGCATCTGTTG
CAACTCACAGTCTGGGGCATCAAGCAGCTCCAGGCAAGAATCCTGGCTGTGGAAAGATACCTAAAGGATC
AACAGCTCCTGGGGATTTGGGGTTGCTCTGGAAAACTCATTTGCACCACTGCTGTGCCTTGGAATGCTAG
TTGGAGTAATAAATCTCTGGAACAGATTTGGAATCACACGACCTGGATGGAGTGGGACAGAGAAATTAAC
AATTACACAAGCTTAATACACTCCTTAATTGAAGAATCGCAAAACCAGCAAGAAAAGAATGAACAAGAAT
TATTGGAATTAGATAAATGGGCAAGTTTGTGGAATTGGTTTAACA
